Addgene plasmid #146712: pAc5.1B-myc-SBP-GST_J
Purpose: Insect Expression of GST
Depositing lab: Elisa Izaurralde. Depositing organization: Max Planck Institute for Developmental Biology. Publication: miRISC recruits decapping factors to miRNA targets to enhance their degradation. Nishihara T, Zekri L, Braun JE, Izaurralde E. Nucleic Acids Res. 2013 Oct;41(18):8692-705. doi: 10.1093/nar/gkt619. Epub 2013 Jul 17. PubMed 23863838.
Backbone
  Vector backbone: Unknown
  Vector type: Insect Expression
Growth in bacteria
  Bacterial resistance: Ampicillin, 100 μg/mL
  Growth temperature: 37°C
  Growth strain: DH5alpha
  Copy number: Low Copy
Gene/Insert
  Gene/Insert name: GST
  Species: Other
  Cloning method: Unknown
Terms and licenses: Academic/Nonprofit Terms; Industry Terms: Not Available to Industry
Depositor comments: Plasmids from this collection were made available to the research community and donated after the lab closed. Please note that the sequence provided by the depositing laboratory may be theoretical/predicted or based on Sanger sequencing results. There may be discrepancies between sequencing results obtained by Addgene and the depositor sequence. If an Addgene verified sequence is not available, please contact before placing your order to request that our lab fully sequence the plasmid.
How to cite: pAc5.1B-myc-SBP-GST_J was a gift from Elisa Izaurralde (Addgene plasmid # 146712 ; http://n2t.net/addgene:146712 ; RRID:Addgene_146712)
