[The description below was written by a language model from this plasmid's Addgene catalogue record and pLannotate feature annotations shown in this document.]
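Description:
pAc5.1B-myc-SBP-GST_J is an insect cell expression plasmid of about 6.2 kb. The catalogue lists its backbone as unknown, but the name and annotated features point to a pAc5.1-type vector. It is propagated in E. coli through a ColE1/pUC-type origin and selected with ampicillin via a β-lactamase gene under its own bla promoter. The record lists the plasmid as low copy, although this class of origin is usually annotated as high copy. Short fragments annotated as tetracycline resistance and SV40 large T antigen sequence appear to be non-functional backbone remnants rather than working markers.

The expression cassette is driven by the Drosophila melanogaster actin 5C (Ac5) promoter, a strong constitutive promoter commonly used in Drosophila cultured cells. Downstream lie a Myc epitope (annotated as a fragment of a 3xMyc element, so probably a single copy), the streptavidin-binding peptide (SBP) and the Schistosoma japonicum 26 kDa glutathione S-transferase coding sequence, an arrangement consistent with an N-terminally myc-SBP-tagged GST. A V5 epitope from the vector follows GST, but the feature table alone does not show whether it is in frame and translated or lies beyond a stop codon. An SV40 polyadenylation signal follows the cassette and is annotated on the opposite strand.

The stated purpose is simply insect expression of GST. The SBP tag allows capture on streptavidin resin and the Myc tag allows immunodetection. A tagged GST of this kind would plausibly serve as a neutral control bait alongside myc-SBP fusions of proteins of interest in pulldown experiments, though the record does not say so explicitly.
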