Features (pLannotate 1.2.2; 11 found; start..end, strand, type, name):
     56..2568    +  promoter       Ac5 promoter: Drosophila melanogaster actin 5C promoter
   2595..2620    +  CDS            3xMyc (fragment): 3 tandem Myc epitope tags
   2649..2762    +  CDS            SBP: streptavidin-binding peptide selected from a peptide library; binds streptavidin with nanomolar affinity (Keefe et al., 2001)
   2790..3443    +  CDS            GST26_SCHJA: Experimental evidence at protein level: Swiss-Prot protein existence level 1. GST isoenzymes appear to play a central role in the parasite detoxification system. Other functions are also suspected including a role in increasing the solubility of haematin in the parasite gut. From Schistosoma japonicum (Blood fluke).
   3475..3516    +  CDS            V5 tag: epitope tag from simian virus 5
   3616..3750    -  polyA_signal   SV40 poly(A) signal: SV40 polyadenylation signal
   3773..3857    -  CDS            large T antigen (fragment): large T antigen from SV40 (simian virus 40)
   3858..4328    +  CDS            TcR (fragment): tetracycline efflux protein; tet; confers resistance to tetracycline
   4372..4960    -  rep_origin     ori: high-copy-number ColE1/pMB1/pBR322/pUC origin of replication
   5131..5991    -  CDS            AmpR: β-lactamase; bla; confers resistance to ampicillin, carbenicillin, and related antibiotics
   5992..6096    -  promoter       AmpR promoter: bla
>Addgene plasmid #146712 | pAc5.1B-myc-SBP-GST_J | depositor full sequence | sequence record 289158 | Full Sequence
CTTCAAGGAATTAATTCTATATTCTAAAAACACAAATGATACTTCTAAAAAAAATCATGAATGGCATCAA
CTCTGAATCAAATCTTTGCAGATGCACCTACTTCTCATTTCCACTGTCACATCATTTTTCCAGATCTCGC
TGCCTGTTATGTGGCCCACAAACCAAGACACGTTTTATGGCCATTAAAGCTGGCTGATCGTCGCCAAACA
CCAAATACATATCAATATGTACATTCGAGAAAGAAGCGATCAAAGAAGCGTCTTCGGGCGAGTAGGAGAA
TGCGGAGGAGAAGGAGAACGAGCTGATCTAGTATCTCTCCACAATCCAATGCCAACTGACCAACTGGCCA
TATTCGGAGCAATTTGAAGCCAATTTCCATCGCCTGGCGATCGCTCCATTCTTGGCTATATGTTTTTCAC
CGTTCCCGGGGCCATTTTCAAAGACTCGTCGGTAAGATAAGATTGTGTCACTCGCTGTCTCTCTTCATTT
GTCGAAGAATGCTGAGGAATTTCGCGATGACGTCGGCGAGTATTTTGAAGAATGAGAATAATTTGTATTT
ATACGAAAATCAGTTAGTGGAATTTTCTACAAAAACATGTTATCTATAGATAATTTTGTTGCAAAATATG
TTGACTATGACAAAGATTGTATGTATATACCTTTAATGTATTCTCATTTTCTTATGTATTTATAATGGCA
ATGATGATACTGATGATATTTTAAGATGATGCCAGACCACAGGCTGATTTCTGCGTCTTTTGCCGAACGC
AGTGCATGTGCGGTTGTTGTTTTTTGGAATAGTTTCAATTTTCGGACTGTCCGCTTTGATTTCAGTTTCT
TGGCTTATTCAAAAAGCAAAGTAAAGCCAAAAAAGCGAGATGGCAATACCAAATGCGGCAAAACGGTAGT
GGAAGGAAAGGGGTGCGGGGCAGCGGAAGGAAGGGTGGGGCGGGGCGTGGCGGGGTCTGTGGCTGGGCGC
GACGTCACCGACGTTGGAGCCACTCCTTTGACCATGTGTGCGTGTGTGTATTATTCGTGTCTCGCCACTC
GCCGGTTGTTTTTTTCTTTTTATCTCGCTCTCTCTAGCGCCATCTCGTACGCATGCTCAACGCACCGCAT
GTTGCCGTGTCCTTTATGCGTCATTTTGGCTCGAAATAGGCAATTATTTAAACAAAGATTAGTCAACGAA
AACGCTAAAATAAATAAGTCTACAATATGGTTACTTATTGCCATGTGTGTGCAGCCAACGATAGCAACAA
AAGCAACAACACAGTGGCTTTCCCTCTTTCACTTTTTGTTTGCAAGCGCGTGCGAGCAAGACGGCACGAC
CGGCAAACGCAATTACGCTGACAAAGAGCAGACGAAGTTTTGGCCGAAAAACATCAAGGCGCCTGATACG
AATGCATTTGCAATAACAATTGCGATATTTAATATTGTTTATGAAGCTGTTTGACTTCAAAACACACAAA
AAAAAAAATAAAACAAATTATTTGAAAGAGAATTAGGAATCGGACAGCTTATCGTTACGGGCTAACAGCA
CACCGAGACGAAATAGCTTACCTGACGTCACAGCCTCTGGAAGAACTGCCGCCAAGCAGAGAGAGAGAGA
AAAAGAGGGAGAGCAGCTTAGACCGCATGTGCTTGTGTGTGAGGCGTCTCTCTCTTCGTCTCCTGTTTGC
GCAAACGCATAGACTGCACTGAGAAAATCGATTACCTATTTTTTATGAATGAATATTTGCACTATTACTA
TTCAAAACTATTAAGATAGCAATCACATTCAATAGCCAAATACTATACCACCTGAGCGATGCAACGAAAT
GATCAATTTGAGCAAAAATGCTGCATATTTAGGACGGCATCATTATAGAAATGCTTCTTGCTGTGTACTT
TTCTCTCGTCTGGCAGCTGTTTCGCCGTTATTGTTAAAACCGGCTTAAGTTAGGTGTGTTTTCTACGACT
AGTGATGCCCCTACTAGAAGATGTGTGTTGCACAAATGTCCCTGAATAACCAATTTGAAGTGCAGATAGC
AGTAAACGTAAGCTAATATGAATATTATTTAACTGTAATGTTTTAATATCGCTGGACATTACTAATAAAC
CCACTATAAACACATGTACATATGTATGTTTTGGCATACAATGAGTAGTTGGGGAAAAAATGTGTAAAAG
CACCGTGACCATCACAGCATAAAGATAACCAGCTGAAGTATCGAATATGAGTAACCCCCAAATTGAATCA
CATGCCGCAACTGATAGGACCCATGGAAGTACACTCTTCATGGCGATATACAAGACACACACAAGCACGA
ACACCCAGTTGCGGAGGAAATTCTCCGTAAATGAAAACCCAATCGGCGAACAATTCATACCCATATATGG
TAAAAGTTTTGAACGCGACTTGAGAGCGGAGAGCATTGCGGCTGATAAGGTTTTAGCGCTAAGCGGGCTT
TATAAAACGGGCTGCGGGACCAGTTTTCATATCACTACCGTTTGAGTTCTTGTGCTGTGTGGATACTCCT
CCCGACACAAAGCCGCTCCATCAGCCAGCAGTCGTCTAATCCAGAGACCCCGGATCGGGGTACCTGGCAA
CATGGAGCAGAAACTCATCTCTGAAGAAGACCTGAATCCCGGAAGCGGTAGCGGTACCATGGACGAGAAG
ACCACCGGCTGGCGGGGCGGCCACGTGGTGGAGGGCCTGGCCGGCGAGCTGGAGCAGCTGCGGGCCAGGC
TGGAGCACCACCCTCAGGGCCAGCGGGAGCCCTCCGGCGGCTGCAAGCCCCTCGCTAGCATGTCCCCTAT
ACTAGGTTATTGGAAAATTAAGGGCCTTGTGCAACCCACTCGACTTCTTTTGGAATATCTTGAAGAAAAA
TATGAAGAGCATTTGTATGAGCGCGATGAAGGTGATAAATGGCGAAACAAAAAGTTTGAATTGGGTTTGG
AGTTTCCCAATCTTCCTTATTATATTGATGGTGATGTTAAATTAACACAGTCTATGGCCATCATACGTTA
TATAGCTGACAAGCACAACATGTTGGGTGGTTGTCCAAAAGAGCGTGCAGAGATTTCAATGCTTGAAGGA
GCGGTTTTGGATATTAGATACGGTGTTTCGAGAATTGCATATAGTAAAGACTTTGAAACTCTCAAAGTTG
ATTTTCTTAGCAAGCTACCTGAAATGCTGAAAATGTTCGAAGATCGTTTATGTCATAAAACATATTTAAA
TGGTGATCATGTAACCCATCCTGACTTCATGTTGTATGACGCTCTTGATGTTGTTTTATACATGGACCCA
ATGTGCCTGGATGCGTTCCCAAAATTAGTTTGTTTTAAAAAACGTATTGAAGCTATCCCACAAATTGATA
AGTACTTGAAATCCAGCAAGTATATAGCATGGCCTTTGCAGGGCTGGCAAGCCACGTTTGGTGGTGGCGA
CCATCCTCCAAAAAGATCCTAATCTAGAGGGCCCGCGGTTCGAAGGTAAGCCTATCCCTAACCCTCTCCT
CGGTCTCGATTCTACGCGTACCGGTCATCATCACCATCACCATTGAGTTTAAACCCGCTGATCAGCCTCG
ACTGTGCCTTCTAAGGCCTGAGCTCGCTGATCAGCCTCGATCGAGGATCCAGACATGATAAGATACATTG
ATGAGTTTGGACAAACCACAACTAGAATGCAGTGAAAAAAATGCTTTATTTGTGAAATTTGTGATGCTAT
TGCTTTATTTGTAACCATTATAAGCTGCAATAAACAAGTTAACAACAACAATTGCATTCATTTTATGTTT
CAGGTTCAGGGGGAGGTGTGGGAGGTTTTTTAAAGCAAGTAAAACCTCTACAAATGTGGTATGGCTGATT
ATGATCAGTCGACCGATGCCCTTGAGAGCCTTCAACCCAGTCAGCTCCTTCCGGTGGGCGCGGGGCATGA
CTATCGTCGCCGCACTTATGACTGTCTTCTTTATCATGCAACTCGTAGGACAGGTGCCGGCAGCGCTCTG
GGTCATTTTCGGCGAGGACCGCTTTCGCTGGAGCGCGACGATGATCGGCCTGTCGCTTGCGGTATTCGGA
ATCTTGCACGCCCTCGCTCAAGCCTTCGTCACTGGTCCCGCCACCAAACGTTTCGGCGAGAAGCAGGCCA
TTATCGCCGGCATGGCGGCCGACGCGCTGGGCTACGTCTTGCTGGCGTTCGCGACGCGAGGCTGGATGGC
CTTCCCCATTATGATTCTTCTCGCTTCCGGCGGCATCGGGATGCCCGCGTTGCAGGCCATGCTGTCCAGG
CAGGTAGATGACGACCATCAGGGACAGCTTCAAGGATCGCTCGCGGCTCTTACCAGCCAGCAAAAGGCCA
GGAACCGTAAAAAGGCCGCGTTGCTGGCGTTTTTCCATAGGCTCCGCCCCCCTGACGAGCATCACAAAAA
TCGACGCTCAAGTCAGAGGTGGCGAAACCCGACAGGACTATAAAGATACCAGGCGTTTCCCCCTGGAAGC
TCCCTCGTGCGCTCTCCTGTTCCGACCCTGCCGCTTACCGGATACCTGTCCGCCTTTCTCCCTTCGGGAA
GCGTGGCGCTTTCTCAATGCTCACGCTGTAGGTATCTCAGTTCGGTGTAGGTCGTTCGCTCCAAGCTGGG
CTGTGTGCACGAACCCCCCGTTCAGCCCGACCGCTGCGCCTTATCCGGTAACTATCGTCTTGAGTCCAAC
CCGGTAAGACACGACTTATCGCCACTGGCAGCAGCCACTGGTAACAGGATTAGCAGAGCGAGGTATGTAG
GCGGTGCTACAGAGTTCTTGAAGTGGTGGCCTAACTACGGCTACACTAGAAGGACAGTATTTGGTATCTG
CGCTCTGCTGAAGCCAGTTACCTTCGGAAAAAGAGTTGGTAGCTCTTGATCCGGCAAACAAACCACCGCT
GGTAGCGGTGGTTTTTTTGTTTGCAAGCAGCAGATTACGCGCAGAAAAAAAGGATCTCAAGAAGATCCTT
TGATCTTTTCTACGGGGTCTGACGCTCAGTGGAACGAAAACTCACGTTAAGGGATTTTGGTCATGAGATT
ATCAAAAAGGATCTTCACCTAGATCCTTTTAAATTAAAAATGAAGTTTTAAATCAATCTAAAGTATATAT
GAGTAAACTTGGTCTGACAGTTACCAATGCTTAATCAGTGAGGCACCTATCTCAGCGATCTGTCTATTTC
GTTCATCCATAGTTGCCTGACTCCCCGTCGTGTAGATAACTACGATACGGGAGGGCTTACCATCTGGCCC
CAGTGCTGCAATGATACCGCGAGACCCACGCTCACCGGCTCCAGATTTATCAGCAATAAACCAGCCAGCC
GGAAGGGCCGAGCGCAGAAGTGGTCCTGCAACTTTATCCGCCTCCATCCAGTCTATTAATTGTTGCCGGG
AAGCTAGAGTAAGTAGTTCGCCAGTTAATAGTTTGCGCAACGTTGTTGCCATTGCTGCAGGCATCGTGGT
GTCACGCTCGTCGTTTGGTATGGCTTCATTCAGCTCCGGTTCCCAACGATCAAGGCGAGTTACATGATCC
CCCATGTTGTGCAAAAAAGCGGTTAGCTCCTTCGGTCCTCCGATCGTTGTCAGAAGTAAGTTGGCCGCAG
TGTTATCACTCATGGTTATGGCAGCACTGCATAATTCTCTTACTGTCATGCCATCCGTAAGATGCTTTTC
TGTGACTGGTGAGTACTCAACCAAGTCATTCTGAGAATAGTGTATGCGGCGACCGAGTTGCTCTTGCCCG
GCGTCAACACGGGATAATACCGCGCCACATAGCAGAACTTTAAAAGTGCTCATCATTGGAAAACGTTCTT
CGGGGCGAAAACTCTCAAGGATCTTACCGCTGTTGAGATCCAGTTCGATGTAACCCACTCGTGCACCCAA
CTGATCTTCAGCATCTTTTACTTTCACCAGCGTTTCTGGGTGAGCAAAAACAGGAAGGCAAAATGCCGCA
AAAAAGGGAATAAGGGCGACACGGAAATGTTGAATACTCATACTCTTCCTTTTTCAATATTATTGAAGCA
TTTATCAGGGTTATTGTCTCATGAGCGGATACATATTTGAATGTATTTAGAAAAATAAACAAATAGGGGT
TCCGCGCACATTTCCCCGAAAAGTGCCACCTGACGTCTAAGAAACCATTATTATCATGACATTAACCTAT
AAAAATAGGCGTATCACGAGGCCCTTTCGT
